LOCUS       Exported 6431 bp ds-DNA circular SYN 13-MAY-2021
DEFINITION  Mammalian expression plasmid for SARS-CoV-2 nsp7.
ACCESSION   .
VERSION     .
KEYWORDS    pGBW-m4252839
SOURCE      synthetic DNA construct
  ORGANISM  synthetic DNA construct
REFERENCE   1 (bases 1 to 6431)
  TITLE     SARS-CoV-2 protein Mammalian expression constructs, tagged, for
            protein expression and/or purification
REFERENCE   2 (bases 1 to 6431)
  AUTHORS   .
  TITLE     Direct Submission
  JOURNAL   Exported May 13, 2021 from SnapGene Server 1.1.58
            http://www.snapgene.com
FEATURES             Location/Qualifiers
     source          1..6431
                     /organism="synthetic DNA construct"
                     /mol_type="other DNA"
     CDS             251..271
                     /codon_start=1
                     /product="tobacco etch virus (TEV) protease recognition and
                     cleavage site"
                     /label=TEV site
                     /translation="ENLYFQS"
     CDS             275..340
                     /codon_start=1
                     /product="three tandem FLAG(R) epitope tags, followed by an
                     enterokinase cleavage site"
                     /label=3xFLAG
                     /translation="DYKDHDGDYKDHDIDYKDDDDK"
     polyA_signal    393..514
                     /label=SV40 poly(A) signal
                     /note="SV40 polyadenylation signal"
     primer_bind     complement(404..423)
                     /label=EBV-rev
                     /note="SV40 polyA terminator, reverse primer"
     primer_bind     458..477
                     /label=SV40pA-R
                     /note="SV40 polyA, reverse primer"
     terminator      629..675
                     /label=T7 terminator
                     /note="transcription terminator for bacteriophage T7 RNA
                     polymerase"
     terminator      705..841
                     /label=rrnG terminator
                     /note="transcription terminator from the E. coli ribosomal
                     RNA rrnG operon (Albrechtsen et al., 1991)"
     misc_feature    886..957
                     /label=3' beta-globin insulator
                     /note="insulator downstream of the human beta-globin locus
                     (Farrell et al., 2002)"
     rep_origin      complement(1183..1771)
                     /direction=LEFT
                     /label=ori
                     /note="high-copy-number ColE1/pMB1/pBR322/pUC origin of
                     replication"
     primer_bind     complement(1263..1282)
                     /label=pBR322ori-F
                     /note="pBR322 origin, forward primer"
     promoter        2271..3480
                     /label=UbC promoter
                     /note="human ubiquitin C promoter"
     primer_bind     3317..3336
                     /label=hUBCpro-F
                     /note="Human Ubiquitin C (UbC) promoter, forward primer"
     CDS             3484..4083
                     /codon_start=1
                     /gene="pac from Streptomyces alboniger"
                     /product="puromycin N-acetyltransferase"
                     /label=PuroR
                     /note="confers resistance to puromycin"
                     /translation="MTEYKPTVRLATRDDVPRAVRTLAAAFADYPATRHTVDPDRHIER
                     VTELQELFLTRVGLDIGKVWVADDGAAVAVWTTPESVEAGAVFAEIGPRMAELSGSRLA
                     AQQQMEGLLAPHRPKEPAWFLATVGVSPDHQGKGLGSAVVLPGVEAAERAGVPAFLETS
                     APRNLPFYERLGFTVTADVEVPEGPRTWCMTRKPGA"
     primer_bind     complement(3484..3503)
                     /label=Puro-R
                     /note="Puromycin resistance gene, reverse primer. Also
                     called puro-variant-R"
     primer_bind     3980..4000
                     /label=Puro-F
                     /note="Puromycin resistance gene, forward primer"
     polyA_signal    4110..4158
                     /note="synthetic polyadenylation signal"
     CDS             4424..5284
                     /codon_start=1
                     /gene="bla"
                     /product="beta-lactamase"
                     /label=AmpR
                     /note="confers resistance to ampicillin, carbenicillin, and
                     related antibiotics"
                     /translation="MSIQHFRVALIPFFAAFCLPVFAHPETLVKVKDAEDQLGARVGYI
                     ELDLNSGKILESFRPEERFPMMSTFKVLLCGAVLSRIDAGQEQLGRRIHYSQNDLVEYS
                     PVTEKHLTDGMTVRELCSAAITMSDNTAANLLLTTIGGPKELTAFLHNMGDHVTRLDRW
                     EPELNEAIPNDERDTTMPVAMATTLRKLLTGELLTLASRQQLIDWMEADKVAGPLLRSA
                     LPAGWFIADKSGAGERGSRGIIAALGPDGKPSRIVVIYTTGSQATMDERNRQIAEIGAS
                     LIKHW"
     primer_bind     complement(4642..4661)
                     /label=Amp-R
                     /note="Ampicillin resistance gene, reverse primer"
     terminator      5297..5433
                     /label=rrnG terminator
                     /note="transcription terminator from the E. coli ribosomal
                     RNA rrnG operon (Albrechtsen et al., 1991)"
     misc_feature    5585..5656
                     /label=5' beta-globin insulator
                     /note="insulator upstream of the human beta-globin locus
                     (Farrell et al., 2002)"
     terminator      5661..5707
                     /label=T7 terminator
                     /note="transcription terminator for bacteriophage T7 RNA
                     polymerase"
     polyA_signal    5725..5773
                     /note="synthetic polyadenylation signal"
     enhancer        5854..6157
                     /label=CMV enhancer
                     /note="human cytomegalovirus immediate early enhancer"
     promoter        6159..6361
                     /label=CMV promoter
                     /note="human cytomegalovirus (CMV) immediate early
                     promoter"
     primer_bind     6312..6332
                     /label=CMV-F
                     /note="Human CMV immediate early promoter, forward primer"
ORIGIN
        1 caccatgaaa atgtcagatg taaagtgcac atcagtagtc ttactctcag ttttgcaaca
       61 actcagagta gaatcatcat ctaaattgtg ggctcaatgt gtccagttac acaatgacat
      121 tctcttagct aaagatacta ctgaagcctt tgaaaaaatg gtttcactac tttctgtttt
      181 gctttccatg cagggtgctg tagacataaa caagctttgt gaagaaatgc tggacaacag
      241 ggcaacctta gaaaaccttt actttcagtc gatggattat aaggaccacg atggagacta
      301 caaagatcat gacattgatt acaaggacga cgatgacaaa taagctagct tgactgactg
      361 agatacagcg taccttcagc tcacagacat gataagatac attgatgagt ttggacaaac
      421 cacaactaga atgcagtgaa aaaaatgctt tatttgtgaa atttgtgatg ctattgcttt
      481 atttgtaacc attataagct gcaataaaca agttaacaac aacaattgca ttcattttat
      541 gtttcaggtt cagggggagg tgtgggaggt tttttaaagc aagtaaaacc tctacaaatg
      601 tggtattggc ccatctctat cggtatcgta gcataacccc ttggggcctc taaacgggtc
      661 ttgaggggtt ttttgtgccc ctcgggccgg attgctatct accggcattg gcgcagaaaa
      721 aaatgcctga tgcgacgctg cgcgtcttat actcccacat atgccagatt cagcaacgga
      781 tacggcttcc ccaacttgcc cacttccata cgtgtcctcc ttaccagaaa tttatcctta
      841 aggtcgtcag ctatcctgca ggcgatctct cgatttcgat caagacattc ctttaatggt
      901 cttttctgga caccactagg ggtcagaagt agttcatcaa actttcttcc ctccctaatc
      961 tcattggtta ccttgggcta tcgaaactta attaaccagt caagtcagct acttggcgag
     1021 atcgacttgt ctgggtttcg actacgctca gaattgcgtc agtcaagttc gatctggtcc
     1081 ttgctattgc acccgttctc cgattacgag tttcatttaa atcatgtgag caaaaggcca
     1141 gcaaaaggcc aggaaccgta aaaaggccgc gttgctggcg tttttccata ggctccgccc
     1201 ccctgacgag catcacaaaa atcgacgctc aagtcagagg tggcgaaacc cgacaggact
     1261 ataaagatac caggcgtttc cccctggaag ctccctcgtg cgctctcctg ttccgaccct
     1321 gccgcttacc ggatacctgt ccgcctttct cccttcggga agcgtggcgc tttctcatag
     1381 ctcacgctgt aggtatctca gttcggtgta ggtcgttcgc tccaagctgg gctgtgtgca
     1441 cgaacccccc gttcagcccg accgctgcgc cttatccggt aactatcgtc ttgagtccaa
     1501 cccggtaaga cacgacttat cgccactggc agcagccact ggtaacagga ttagcagagc
     1561 gaggtatgta ggcggtgcta cagagttctt gaagtggtgg cctaactacg gctacactag
     1621 aagaacagta tttggtatct gcgctctgct gaagccagtt accttcggaa aaagagttgg
     1681 tagctcttga tccggcaaac aaaccaccgc tggtagcggt ggtttttttg tttgcaagca
     1741 gcagattacg cgcagaaaaa aaggatctca agaagatcct ttgatctttt ctacggggtc
     1801 tgacgctcag tggaacgaaa actcacgtta agggattttg gtcatgagat tatcaaaaag
     1861 gatcttcacc tagatccttt taaattaaaa atgaagtttt aaatcaatct aaagtatata
     1921 tgagtaaact tggtctgaca gttaccaatg cttaatcagt gaggcaccta tctcagcgat
     1981 ctgtctattt cgttcatcca tagttgcatt taaatttccg aactctccaa ggccctcgtc
     2041 ggaaaatctt caaacctttc gtccgatcca tcttgcaggc tacctctcga acgaactatc
     2101 gcaagtctct tggccggcct tgcgccttgg ctattgcttg gcagcgccta tcgccaggta
     2161 ttactccaat cccgaatatc cgagatcggg atcacccgag agaagttcaa cctacatcct
     2221 caatcccgat ctatccgaga tccgaggaat atcgaaatcg gggcgcgcct ggcctccgcg
     2281 ccgggttttg gcgcctcccg cgggcgcccc cctcgtcacg gcgagcgctg ccacgtcaga
     2341 cgaagggcgc aggagcgtcc tgatccttcc gcccggacgc tcaggacagc ggcccgctgc
     2401 tcataagact cggccttaga accccagtat cagcagaagg acattttagg acgggacttg
     2461 ggtgactcta gggcactggt tttctttcca gagagcggaa caggcgagga aaagtagtcc
     2521 cttctcggcg attctgcgga gggatctccg tggggcggtg aacgccgatg attatataag
     2581 gacgcgccgg gtgtggcaca gctagttccg tcgcagccgg gatttgggtc gcggttcttg
     2641 tttgtggatc gctgtgatcg tcacttggtg agtagcgggc tgctgggctg gccggggctt
     2701 tcgtggccgc cgggccgctc ggtgggacgg aagcgtgtgg agagaccgcc aagggctgta
     2761 gtctgggtcc gcgagcaagg ttgccctgaa ctgggggttg gggggagcgc agcaaaatgg
     2821 cggctgttcc cgagtcttga atggaagacg cttgtgaggc gggctgtgag gtcgttgaaa
     2881 caaggtgggg ggcatggtgg gcggcaagaa cccaaggtct tgagcccttc gctaatgcgg
     2941 gaaagctctt attcgggtga gatgggctgg gcaccatctg gggaccctga cgtgaagttt
     3001 gtcactgact ggagaactcg gtttgtcgtc tgttgcgggg gcggcagtta tggcggtgcc
     3061 gttgggcagt gcacccgtac ctttgggagc gcgcgccctc gtcgtgtcgt gacgtcaccc
     3121 gttctgttgg cttataatgc agggtggggc caccagccgg taggtgtgcg gtaggctttt
     3181 ctccgtcgca ggacgcaggg ttcgggccta gggtaggctc tcctgaatcg acaggcgccg
     3241 gacctctggt gaggggaggg ataagtgagg cgtcagtttc tttggtcggt tttatgtacc
     3301 tatcttctta agtagctgaa gctccggttt tgaactatgc gctcggggtt ggcgagtgtg
     3361 ttttgtgaag ttttttaggc accttttgaa atgtaatcat ttgggtcaat atgtaatttt
     3421 cagtgttaga cttgtaaatt gtccgctaaa ttctggccgt ttttggcttt tttgttagac
     3481 aacatgaccg agtacaagcc cacggtgcgc ctcgccaccc gcgacgacgt ccccagggcc
     3541 gtacgcaccc tcgccgccgc gttcgccgac taccccgcca cgcgccacac cgtcgatccg
     3601 gaccgccaca tcgagcgggt caccgagctg caagaactct tcctcacgcg cgtcgggctc
     3661 gacatcggca aggtgtgggt cgcggacgac ggcgccgcgg tggcggtctg gaccacgccg
     3721 gagagcgtcg aagcgggggc ggtgttcgcc gagatcggcc cgcgcatggc cgagttgagc
     3781 ggttcccggc tggccgcgca gcaacagatg gagggcctcc tggcgccgca ccggcccaag
     3841 gagcccgcgt ggttcctggc caccgtcggc gtctcgcccg accaccaggg caagggtctg
     3901 ggcagcgccg tcgtgctccc cggagtggag gccgccgagc gcgccggggt gcccgccttc
     3961 ctggagacct ccgcgccccg caacctcccc ttctacgagc ggctcggctt caccgtcacc
     4021 gccgacgtcg aggtgcccga aggaccgcgc acctggtgca tgacccgcaa gcccggtgcc
     4081 taggctagta tgtaagccta gtcttagata ataaaatcgc tatccatcga agatggatgt
     4141 gtgttggttt tttgtgtgtg taacgctagg cgcgcctggt gtaccgagaa cgatcctctc
     4201 agtgcgagtc tcgacgatcc atatcgttgc ttggcagtca gccagtcgga atccagcttg
     4261 ggacccagga agtccaatcg tcagatattg tactcaagcc tggtcacggc agcgtaccga
     4321 tctgtttaaa cctagatatt gatagtctga tcggtcaacg tataatcgag tcctagcttt
     4381 tgcaaacatc tatcaagaga caggatcagc aggaggcttt cgcatgagta ttcaacattt
     4441 ccgtgtcgcc cttattccct tttttgcggc attttgcctt cctgtttttg ctcacccaga
     4501 aacgctggtg aaagtaaaag atgctgaaga tcagttgggt gcgcgagtgg gttacatcga
     4561 actggatctc aacagcggta agatccttga gagttttcgc cccgaagaac gctttccaat
     4621 gatgagcact tttaaagttc tgctatgtgg cgcggtatta tcccgtattg acgccgggca
     4681 agagcaactc ggtcgccgca tacactattc tcagaatgac ttggttgagt attcaccagt
     4741 cacagaaaag catcttacgg atggcatgac agtaagagaa ttatgcagtg ctgccataac
     4801 catgagtgat aacactgcgg ccaacttact tctgacaacg attggaggac cgaaggagct
     4861 aaccgctttt ttgcacaaca tgggggatca tgtaactcgc cttgatcgtt gggaaccgga
     4921 gctgaatgaa gccataccaa acgacgagcg tgacaccacg atgcctgtag caatggcaac
     4981 aaccttgcgt aaactattaa ctggcgaact acttactcta gcttcccggc aacagttgat
     5041 agactggatg gaggcggata aagttgcagg accacttctg cgctcggccc ttccggctgg
     5101 ctggtttatt gctgataaat ctggagccgg tgagcgtggg tctcgcggta tcattgcagc
     5161 actggggcca gatggtaagc cctcccgtat cgtagttatc tacacgacgg ggagtcaggc
     5221 aactatggat gaacgaaata gacagatcgc tgagataggt gcctcactga ttaagcattg
     5281 gtaaccgatt ctaggtgcat tggcgcagaa aaaaatgcct gatgcgacgc tgcgcgtctt
     5341 atactcccac atatgccaga ttcagcaacg gatacggctt ccccaacttg cccacttcca
     5401 tacgtgtcct ccttaccaga aatttatcct taagatcccg aatcgtttaa actcgactct
     5461 ggctctatcg aatctccgtc gtttcgagct tacgcgaaca gccgtggcgc tcatttgctc
     5521 gtcgggcatc gaatctcgtc agctatcgtc agcttacctt tttggcagcg atcgcggctc
     5581 ccgacatctt ggaccattag ctccacaggt atcttcttcc ctctagtggt cataacagca
     5641 gcttcagcta cctctcaatt caaaaaaccc ctcaagaccc gtttagaggc cccaaggggt
     5701 tatgctatca atcgttgcgt tacacacaca aaaaaccaac acacatccat cttcgatgga
     5761 tagcgatttt attatctaac tgctgatcga gtgtagccag atctagtaat caattacggg
     5821 gtcattagtt catagcccat atatggagtt ccgcgttaca taacttacgg taaatggccc
     5881 gcctggctga ccgcccaacg acccccgccc attgacgtca ataatgacgt atgttcccat
     5941 agtaacgcca atagggactt tccattgacg tcaatgggtg gagtatttac ggtaaactgc
     6001 ccacttggca gtacatcaag tgtatcatat gccaagtacg ccccctattg acgtcaatga
     6061 cggtaaatgg cccgcctggc attatgccca gtacatgacc ttatgggact ttcctacttg
     6121 gcagtacatc tacgtattag tcatcgctat taccatgctg atgcggtttt ggcagtacat
     6181 caatgggcgt ggatagcggt ttgactcacg gggatttcca agtctccacc ccattgacgt
     6241 caatgggagt ttgttttggc accaaaatca acgggacttt ccaaaatgtc gtaacaactc
     6301 cgccccattg acgcaaatgg gcggtaggcg tgtacggtgg gaggtctata taagcagagc
     6361 tggtttagtg aaccgtcaga tcagatcttt gtcgatccta ccatccactc gacacacccg
     6421 ccagcggccg c
//
